>Addgene plasmid #160588 | pUPD2 nickase D10A Cas9 (GB1691) | addgene full sequence | sequence record 322078 | Addgene NGS Result
GCCAGCCACTATGAAAAGCTCAAAGGATCTCCCGAAGATAATGAGCAGAAGCAGCTGTTCGTGGAACAAC
ACAAACACTACCTTGATGAGATCATCGAGCAAATAAGCGAATTCTCCAAAAGAGTGATCCTCGCCGACGC
TAACCTCGATAAGGTGCTTTCTGCTTACAATAAGCACAGGGATAAGCCCATCAGGGAGCAGGCAGAAAAC
ATTATCCACTTGTTTACTCTGACCAACTTGGGCGCGCCTGCAGCCTTCAAGTACTTCGACACCACCATAG
ACAGAAAGCGGTACACCTCTACAAAGGAGGTCCTGGACGCCACACTGATTCATCAGTCAATTACGGGGCT
CTATGAAACAAGAATCGACCTCTCTCAGCTCGGTGGAGACAGCAGGGCTGACCCCAAGAAGAAGAGGAAG
GTGTGAGCTTTGAGACCACTCATCGCGACTAGTAGCGGCCGCTGCAGTCCGGCAAAAAAGGGCAAGGTGT
CACCACCCTGCCCTTTTTCTTTAAAACCGAAAAGATTACTTCGCGTTATGCAGGCTTCCTCGCTCACTGA
CTCGCTGCGCTCGGTCGTTCGGCTGCGGCGAGCGGTATCAGCTCACTCAAAGGCGGTAATACGGTTATCC
ACAGAATCAGGGGATAACGCAGGAAAGAACATGTGAGCAAAAGGCCAGCAAAAGGCCAGGAACCGTAAAA
AGGCCGCGTTGCTGGCGTTTTTCCACAGGCTCCGCCCCCCTGACGAGCATCACAAAAATCGACGCTCAAG
TCAGAGGTGGCGAAACCCGACAGGACTATAAAGATACCAGGCGTTTCCCCCTGGAAGCTCCCTCGTGCGC
TCTCCTGTTCCGACCCTGCCGCTTACCGGATACCTGTCCGCCTTTCTCCCTTCGGGAAGCGTGGCGCTTT
CTCATAGCTCACGCTGTAGGTATCTCAGTTCGGTGTAGGTCGTTCGCTCCAAGCTGGGCTGTGTGCACGA
ACCCCCCGTTCAGCCCGACCGCTGCGCCTTATCCGGTAACTATCGTCTTGAGTCCAACCCGGTAAGACAC
GACTTATCGCCACTGGCAGCAGCCACTGGTAACAGGATTAGCAGAGCGAGGTATGTAGGCGGTGCTACAG
AGTTCTTGAAGTGGTGGCCTAACTACGGCTACACTAGAAGAACAGTATTTGGTATCTGCGCTCTGCTGAA
GCCAGTTACCTTCGGAAAAAGAGTTGGTAGCTCTTGATCCGGCAAACAAACCACCGCTGGTAGCGGTGGT
TTTTTTGTTTGCAAGCAGCAGATTACGCGCAGAAAAAAAGGATCTCAAGAAGATCCTTTGATCTTTTCTA
CGGGGTCTGACGCTCAGTGGAACGAAAACTCACGTTAAGGGATTTTGGTCATGAGATTATCAAAAAGGAT
CTTCACCTAGATCCTTTTAAATTAAAAATGAAGTTTTAAATCAATCTAAAGTATATATGAGTAAACTTGG
TCTGACAGCTCGAGGCTTGGATTCTCACCAATAAAAAACGCCCGGCGGCAACCGAGCGTTCTGAACAAAT
CCAGATGGAGTTCTGAGGTCATTACTGGATCTATCAACAGGAGTCCAAGCGAGCTCGATATCAAATTACG
CCCCGCCCTGCCACTCGTCGCAGTACTGTTGTAATTCATTAAGCATTCTGCCGACATGGAAGCCATCACA
AACGGCATGATGAACCTGAATCGCCAGCGGCATCAGCACCTTGTCGCCTTGCGTATAATATTTGCCCATG
GTGAAAACGGGGGCGAAGAAGTTGTCCATATTGGCCACGTTTAAATCAAAACTGGTGAAACTCACCCAGG
GATTGGCTGATACGAAAAACATATTCTCAATAAACCCTTTAGGGAAATAGGCCAGGTTTTCACCGTAACA
CGCCACATCTTGCGAATATATGTGTAGAAACTGCCGGAAATCGTCGTGGTATTCACTCCAGAGTGATGAA
AACGTTTCAGTTTGCTCATGGAAAACGGTGTAACAAGGGTGAACACTATCCCATATCACCAGCTCACCGT
CTTTCATTGCCATACGAAATTCCGGATGAGCATTCATCAGGCGGGCAAGAATGTGAATAAAGGCCGGATA
AAACTTGTGCTTATTTTTCTTTACGGTCTTTAAAAAGGCCGTAATATCCAGCTGAACGGTCTGGTTATAG
GTACATTGAGCAACTGACTGAAATGCCTCAAAATGTTCTTTACGATGCCATTGGGATATATCAACGGTGG
TATATCCAGTGATTTTTTTCTCCATTTTAGCTTCCTTAGCTCCTGAAAATCTCGATAACTCAAAAAATAC
GCCCGGTAGTGATCTTATTTCATTATGGTGAAAGTTGGAACCTCTTACGTGCCCGATCAACTCGAGTGCC
ACCTGACGTCTAAGAAACCATTATTATCATGACATTAACCTATAAAAATAGGCGTATCACGAGGCAGAAT
TTCAGATAAAAAAAATCCTTAGCTTTCGCTAAGGATGATTTCTGGAATTCGCGGCCGCTTCTAGAGCGAT
GAGTGGTCTCGAATGGACAAGAAGTACTCCATTGGGCTCGCTATCGGCACAAACAGCGTCGGCTGGGCCG
TCATTACGGACGAGTACAAGGTGCCGAGCAAAAAATTCAAAGTTCTGGGCAATACCGATCGCCACAGCAT
AAAGAAGAACCTCATTGGCGCCCTCCTGTTCGACTCCGGGGAAACGGCCGAAGCCACGCGGCTCAAAAGA
ACAGCACGGCGCAGATATACCCGCAGAAAGAATCGGATCTGCTACCTGCAGGAGATCTTTAGTAATGAGA
TGGCTAAGGTGGATGACTCTTTCTTCCATAGGCTGGAGGAGTCCTTTTTGGTGGAGGAGGATAAAAAGCA
CGAGCGCCACCCAATCTTTGGCAATATCGTGGACGAGGTGGCGTACCATGAAAAGTACCCAACCATATAT
CATCTGAGGAAGAAGCTTGTAGACAGTACTGATAAGGCTGACTTGCGGTTGATCTATCTCGCGCTGGCGC
ATATGATCAAATTTCGGGGACACTTCCTCATCGAGGGGGACCTGAACCCAGACAACAGCGATGTCGACAA
ACTCTTTATCCAACTGGTTCAGACTTACAATCAGCTTTTCGAAGAGAACCCGATCAACGCATCCGGAGTT
GACGCCAAAGCAATCCTGAGCGCTAGGCTGTCCAAATCCCGGCGGCTCGAAAACCTCATCGCACAGCTCC
CTGGGGAGAAGAAGAACGGCCTGTTTGGTAATCTTATCGCCCTGTCACTCGGGCTGACCCCCAACTTTAA
ATCTAACTTCGACCTGGCCGAAGATGCCAAGCTTCAACTGAGCAAAGACACCTACGATGATGATCTCGAC
AATCTGCTGGCCCAGATCGGCGACCAGTACGCAGACCTTTTTTTGGCGGCAAAGAACCTGTCAGACGCCA
TTCTGCTGAGTGATATTCTGCGAGTGAACACGGAGATCACCAAAGCTCCGCTGAGCGCTAGTATGATCAA
GCGCTATGATGAGCACCACCAAGACTTGACTTTGCTGAAGGCCCTTGTCAGACAGCAACTGCCTGAGAAG
TACAAGGAAATTTTCTTCGATCAGTCTAAAAATGGCTACGCCGGATACATTGACGGCGGAGCAAGCCAGG
AGGAATTTTACAAATTTATTAAGCCCATCTTGGAAAAAATGGACGGCACCGAGGAGCTGCTGGTAAAGCT
TAACAGAGAAGATCTGTTGCGCAAACAGCGCACTTTCGACAATGGAAGCATCCCCCACCAGATTCACCTG
GGCGAACTGCACGCTATCCTCAGGCGGCAAGAGGATTTCTACCCCTTTTTGAAAGATAACAGGGAAAAGA
TTGAGAAAATCCTCACATTTCGGATACCCTACTATGTAGGCCCCCTCGCCCGGGGAAATTCCAGATTCGC
GTGGATGACTCGCAAATCAGAAGAGACTATCACTCCCTGGAACTTCGAGGAAGTCGTGGATAAGGGGGCC
TCTGCCCAGTCCTTCATCGAAAGGATGACTAACTTTGATAAAAATCTGCCTAACGAAAAGGTGCTTCCTA
AACACTCTCTGCTGTACGAGTACTTCACAGTTTATAACGAGCTCACCAAGGTCAAATACGTCACAGAAGG
GATGAGAAAGCCAGCATTCCTGTCTGGAGAGCAGAAGAAAGCTATCGTGGACCTCCTCTTCAAGACGAAC
CGGAAAGTTACCGTGAAACAGCTCAAAGAAGATTATTTCAAAAAGATTGAATGTTTCGACTCTGTTGAAA
TCAGCGGAGTGGAGGATCGCTTCAACGCATCCCTGGGAACGTATCACGATCTCCTGAAAATCATTAAAGA
CAAGGACTTCCTGGACAATGAGGAGAACGAGGACATTCTTGAGGACATTGTCCTCACCCTTACGTTGTTT
GAAGATAGGGAGATGATTGAAGAACGCTTGAAAACTTACGCTCATCTCTTCGACGACAAAGTCATGAAAC
AGCTCAAGAGGCGCCGATATACAGGATGGGGGCGGCTGTCAAGAAAACTGATCAATGGGATCCGAGACAA
GCAGAGTGGAAAGACAATCCTGGATTTTCTTAAGTCCGATGGATTTGCCAACCGGAACTTCATGCAGTTG
ATCCATGATGACTCTCTCACCTTTAAGGAGGACATCCAGAAAGCACAAGTTTCTGGCCAGGGGGACAGTC
TCCACGAGCACATCGCTAATCTTGCAGGTAGCCCAGCTATCAAAAAGGGAATACTGCAGACCGTTAAGGT
CGTGGATGAACTCGTCAAAGTAATGGGAAGGCATAAGCCCGAGAATATCGTTATCGAGATGGCCCGAGAG
AACCAAACTACCCAGAAGGGACAGAAGAACAGTAGGGAAAGGATGAAGAGGATTGAAGAGGGTATAAAAG
AACTGGGGTCCCAAATCCTTAAGGAACACCCAGTTGAAAACACCCAGCTTCAGAATGAGAAGCTCTACCT
GTACTACCTGCAGAACGGCAGGGACATGTACGTGGATCAGGAACTGGACATCAATCGGCTCTCCGACTAC
GACGTGGATCATATCGTGCCCCAGTCTTTTCTCAAAGATGATTCTATTGATAATAAAGTGTTGACAAGAT
CCGATAAAAATAGAGGGAAGAGTGATAACGTCCCCTCAGAAGAAGTTGTCAAGAAAATGAAAAATTATTG
GCGGCAGCTGCTGAACGCCAAACTGATCACACAACGGAAGTTCGATAATCTGACTAAGGCTGAACGAGGT
GGCCTGTCTGAGTTGGATAAAGCCGGCTTCATCAAAAGGCAGCTTGTTGAGACACGCCAGATCACCAAGC
ACGTGGCCCAAATTCTCGATTCACGCATGAACACCAAGTACGATGAAAATGACAAACTGATTCGAGAGGT
GAAAGTTATTACTCTGAAGTCTAAGCTGGTTTCAGATTTCAGAAAGGACTTTCAGTTTTATAAGGTGAGA
GAGATCAACAATTACCACCATGCGCATGATGCCTACCTGAATGCAGTGGTAGGCACTGCACTTATCAAAA
AATATCCCAAGCTTGAATCTGAATTTGTTTACGGAGACTATAAAGTGTACGATGTTAGGAAAATGATCGC
AAAGTCTGAGCAGGAAATAGGCAAGGCCACCGCTAAGTACTTCTTTTACAGCAATATTATGAATTTTTTC
AAGACCGAGATTACACTGGCCAATGGAGAGATTCGGAAGCGACCACTTATCGAAACAAACGGAGAAACAG
GAGAAATCGTGTGGGACAAGGGTAGGGATTTCGCGACAGTCCGGAAGGTCCTGTCCATGCCGCAGGTGAA
CATCGTTAAAAAGACCGAAGTACAGACCGGAGGCTTCTCCAAGGAAAGTATCCTCCCGAAAAGGAACAGC
GACAAGCTGATCGCACGCAAAAAAGATTGGGACCCCAAGAAATACGGCGGATTCGATTCTCCTACAGTCG
CTTACAGTGTACTGGTTGTGGCCAAAGTGGAGAAAGGGAAGTCTAAAAAACTCAAAAGCGTCAAGGAACT
GCTGGGCATCACAATCATGGAGCGATCAAGCTTCGAAAAAAACCCCATCGACTTTCTCGAGGCGAAAGGA
TATAAAGAGGTCAAAAAAGACCTCATCATTAAGCTTCCCAAGTACTCTCTCTTTGAGCTTGAAAACGGCC
GGAAACGAATGCTCGCTAGTGCGGGCGAGCTGCAGAAAGGTAACGAGCTGGCACTGCCCTCTAAATACGT
TAATTTCTTGTATCTG
Features (pLannotate 1.2.2; 9 found; start..end, strand, type, name):
    448..467     +  misc_feature   BioBrick suffix: universal suffix for all parts
    468..525     +  terminator     his operon terminator: This putative transcriptin terminator from the E. coli his operon has a 2-bp deletion introduced during synthesis. Its efficiency has not been determined.
    720..1308    -  rep_origin     ori: high-copy-number ColE1/pMB1/pBR322/pUC origin of replication
   1491..1585    -  terminator     lambda t0 terminator: transcription terminator from phage lambda
   1609..2265    -  CDS            cat: CAT_ECOLX - Experimental evidence at protein level: Swiss-Prot protein existence level 1. This enzyme is an effector of chloramphenicol resistance in bacteria. From Escherichia coli. This protein is used as a marker in many commonly used cloning vectors, such as pACYC184.
   2266..2363    -  promoter       cat promoter: promoter of the E. coli cat gene encoding chloramphenicol acetyltransferase
   2449..2492    -  terminator     bacterial terminator: putative bacterial transcription terminator
   2495..2516    +  misc_feature   BioBrick prefix: BioBrick prefix for parts that do not start with "ATG"
   2533..390     +  CDS            Cas9 (across the origin): Cas9 (Csn1) endonuclease from the Streptococcus pyogenes Type II CRISPR/Cas system generates RNA-guided double strand breaks in DNA
