[The description below was written by a language model from this plasmid's Addgene catalogue record and pLannotate feature annotations shown in this document.]
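Description:
pUPD2 nickase D10A Cas9 (GB1691) is a GoldenBraid level-0 "part" plasmid that stores a domesticated Cas9 nickase coding sequence for modular assembly, rather than an expression vector in its own right. The backbone, pUPD2, is a self-made universal domesticator vector derived from the BioBrick assembly plasmid pSB1C3. It is propagated in E. coli through a high-copy ColE1/pUC-type origin and is selected with chloramphenicol through a cat gene driven by its native promoter. The annotated 6,246 nt sequence also shows remnants of the BioBrick prefix and suffix flanking the insert. Several bacterial terminators (his operon, lambda t0 and a further putative terminator) insulate the cloning site and marker from read-through transcription.

The roughly 4.1 kb synthetic insert is annotated as Streptococcus pyogenes Cas9 and carries the D10A substitution. This change inactivates the RuvC nuclease domain, so the enzyme cuts only one DNA strand at the guide RNA-specified target instead of making a double-strand break. Internal BsaI and BsmBI sites were removed to make the sequence compatible with Type IIS cloning. The part was inserted using BsmBI sites that were destroyed in the process, and it can be released with BsaI for assembly into GoldenBraid transcriptional units.

No promoter or terminator for expressing Cas9 is annotated, so these elements are expected to come from other parts during assembly. The stated purpose, "for Nt fusion", indicates a part formatted for N-terminal fusions, though the record does not state the partner domains or the exact position of the nickase within the fusion. It also names no final expression host.
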