Addgene plasmid #160588: pUPD2 nickase D10A Cas9 (GB1691)
Purpose: Nickase D10A Cas9 for Nt fusion.
Depositing lab: Diego Orzaez.
Backbone
  Vector backbone: pUPD2
  Backbone manufacturer: self-made; derived from the BioBrick assembly plasmid pSB1C3
  Vector type: CRISPR, Synthetic Biology
Growth in bacteria
  Bacterial resistance: Chloramphenicol, 25 μg/mL
  Growth temperature: 37°C
  Growth strain: DH5alpha
  Copy number: High Copy
Gene/Insert
  Gene/Insert name: nickase D10A Cas9
  Species: Synthetic
  Insert size (bp): 4120
  Mutation: BsaI and BsmBI sites removed
  Cloning method: Restriction Enzyme; 5′ cloning site BsmBI (destroyed during cloning); 3′ cloning site BsmBI (destroyed during cloning)
  Sequencing primers: 5′ gctttcgctaaggatgatttctgg; 3′ cagggtggtgacaccttgcc
Terms and licenses: Academic/Nonprofit Terms; Industry Terms: Not Available to Industry
Depositor comments: Compatible with GoldenBraid; insert can be released with BsaI
How to cite: pUPD2 nickase D10A Cas9 (GB1691) was a gift from Diego Orzaez (Addgene plasmid # 160588 ; http://n2t.net/addgene:160588 ; RRID:Addgene_160588)
